Addgene plasmid #77295: PRKAG3 gRNA (BRDN0001145578)
Purpose: 3rd generation lentiviral gRNA plasmid targeting human PRKAG3
Depositing lab: John Doench & David Root. Depositing organization: Broad Institute. Publication: Optimized sgRNA design to maximize activity and minimize off-target effects of CRISPR-Cas9. Doench JG, Fusi N, Sullender M, Hegde M, Vaimberg EW, Donovan KF, Smith I, Tothova Z, Wilen C, Orchard R, Virgin HW, Listgarten J, Root DE. Nat Biotechnol. 2016 Jan 18. doi: 10.1038/nbt.3437. PubMed 26780180.
Backbone
  Vector backbone: lentiGuide-Puro
  Backbone manufacturer: Zhang Lab (Addgene plasmid # 52963)
  Vector type: Mammalian Expression, Lentiviral, CRISPR
  Selectable markers: Puromycin
Growth in bacteria
  Bacterial resistance: Ampicillin, 100 μg/mL
  Growth temperature: 37°C
  Growth strain: DH5alpha
  Copy number: High Copy
Gene/Insert
  Gene/Insert name: PRKAG3 (alt names: PRKAG3; NM_017431.2)
  gRNA/shRNA sequence: GGGTGGGCACTCCACCAACA
  Species: H. sapiens (human)
  Entrez Gene: PRKAG3 (a.k.a. AMPKG3)
  Promoter: hU6
  Cloning method: Unknown
  Sequencing primers: 5′ U6-F; 3′ pS2-R
Terms and licenses: Academic/Nonprofit Terms; Industry Terms: Not Available to Industry
Depositor comments: The gRNA was designed to target the following Genbank reference sequence(s): NM_017431.2. Note that this plasmid does NOT contain Cas9. It should be used in conjunction with lentiCas9-Blast (Addgene #52962) or otherwise with cell lines already expressing Cas9. Browse the full kinome gRNA library at http://www.addgene.org/pooled-library/broadgpp-human-kinome/ or visit http://www.broadinstitute.org/rnai/public/ for detailed protocols and information.
How to cite: PRKAG3 gRNA (BRDN0001145578) was a gift from John Doench & David Root (Addgene plasmid # 77295 ; http://n2t.net/addgene:77295 ; RRID:Addgene_77295)
