[The description below was written by a language model from this plasmid's Addgene catalogue record and pLannotate feature annotations shown in this document.]
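Description:
PRKAG3 gRNA (BRDN0001145578) is a third-generation lentiviral CRISPR guide plasmid built on the lentiGuide-Puro backbone and designed to target human PRKAG3 (also known as AMPKG3), with the guide designed against the reference transcript given in the record. In bacteria, the 8.3 kb plasmid is maintained through a high-copy ColE1/pUC-type origin and selected with ampicillin via β-lactamase. The backbone also carries an f1 origin, an SV40 origin and poly(A) signal, and remnants of lac and phage-promoter cloning sequences.

The lentiviral transfer cassette begins with an RSV promoter fused to a truncated HIV-1 5' LTR, which allows Tat-independent production of the genomic RNA. This is followed by the Ψ packaging signal with a partial gag region and the Rev response element for nuclear export of the unspliced transcript. Downstream, a human U6 RNA polymerase III promoter drives the PRKAG3-specific spacer joined to the Streptococcus pyogenes Cas9 guide RNA scaffold. A cPPT/CTS element, which aids nuclear import of the provirus, comes next. An EF-1α core promoter with its intron A then expresses puromycin N-acetyltransferase for selection of transduced mammalian cells, and a WPRE boosts transcript stability and expression. A ΔU3 self-inactivating 3' LTR closes the cassette.

The plasmid does not encode Cas9, so it is meant for cells that already express Cas9 or for use alongside a separate Cas9 lentivirus. It is an individual clone associated with a human kinome gRNA library and is suited to knockout of PRKAG3 by lentiviral delivery.
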