Features (pLannotate 1.2.2; 29 found; start..end, strand, type, name):
     14..80      +  CDS            small t antigen (fragment): SV40 (simian virus 40) small t antigen
    106..317     +  promoter       EF-1α core promoter: core promoter for human elongation factor EF-1α
    318..1256    +  intron         EF-1α intron A: intron upstream of the start codon of human EF-1α
   1278..1877    +  CDS            PuroR (fragment): puromycin N-acetyltransferase; pac from Streptomyces; confers resistance to puromycin
   1893..2481    +  misc_feature   WPRE: woodchuck hepatitis virus posttranscriptional regulatory element
   2532..2551    +  misc_feature   cPPT/CTS (fragment): central polypurine tract and central termination sequence of HIV-1
   2553..2786    +  LTR            3' LTR (ΔU3): self-inactivating 3' long terminal repeat (LTR) from HIV-1
   2864..2985    +  polyA_signal   SV40 poly(A) signal: SV40 polyadenylation signal
   3025..3160    +  rep_origin     SV40 ori: SV40 origin of replication
   3181..3199    -  promoter       T7 promoter: promoter for bacteriophage T7 RNA polymerase
   3207..3362    +  CDS            lacZα (fragment): LacZα fragment of β-galactosidase; lacZ fragment
   3367..3795    +  rep_origin     f1 ori (sequence partly withheld): f1 bacteriophage origin of replication; arrow indicates direction of (+) strand synthesis
   3848..3952    +  promoter       AmpR promoter: bla
   3953..4813    +  CDS            AmpR: β-lactamase; bla; confers resistance to ampicillin, carbenicillin, and related antibiotics
   4984..5572    +  rep_origin     ori: high-copy-number ColE1/pMB1/pBR322/pUC origin of replication
   5755..5847    +  CDS            lacI (fragment): lac repressor; lacI; The lac repressor binds to the lac operator to inhibit transcription in E. coli. This inhibition can be relieved by adding lactose or isopropyl-β-D-thiogalactopyranoside (IPTG).
   5860..5881    +  protein_bind   CAP binding site: CAP binding activates transcription in the presence of cAMP. E. coli catabolite activator protein
   5896..5926    +  promoter       lac promoter: promoter for the E. coli lac operon
   5934..5950    +  protein_bind   lac operator: The lac repressor binds to the lac operator to inhibit transcription in E. coli. This inhibition can be relieved by adding lactose or isopropyl-β-D-thiogalactopyranoside (IPTG). lac repressor encoded by lacI
   5995..6013    +  promoter       T3 promoter: promoter for bacteriophage T3 RNA polymerase
   6041..6267    +  promoter       RSV promoter: Rous sarcoma virus enhancer/promoter
   6268..6448    +  LTR            5' LTR (truncated): truncated 5' long terminal repeat (LTR) from HIV-1
   6495..6620    +  misc_feature   HIV-1 Ψ: packaging signal of human immunodeficiency virus type 1
   6604..6967    +  CDS            HIV-1 gag (fragment): gag protein from human immunodeficiency virus 1; gag
   7113..7346    +  misc_feature   RRE: The Rev response element (RRE) of HIV-1 allows for Rev-dependent mRNA export from the nucleus to the cytoplasm.
   7723..7749    +  CDS            Rev (fragment): human immunodeficiency virus 1 (HIV-1) Rev protein; rev; enhances nuclear export of unspliced and incompletely spliced viral mRNAs
   7753..7993    +  promoter       U6 promoter: RNA polymerase III promoter for human U6 snRNA
   8023..8098    +  misc_RNA       gRNA scaffold: guide RNA scaffold for the Streptococcus pyogenes CRISPR/Cas9 system
   8154..8271    +  misc_feature   cPPT/CTS: central polypurine tract and central termination sequence of HIV-1
>Addgene plasmid #77295 | PRKAG3 gRNA (BRDN0001145578) | addgene full sequence | sequence record 187482 | Addgene Assembled Sequence
CCCGGGTGCAAAGATGGATAAAGTTTTAAACAGAGAGGAATCTTTGCAGCTAATGGACCTTCTAGGTCTT
GAAAGGAGTGGGAATTGGCTCCGGTGCCCGTCAGTGGGCAGAGCGCACATCGCCCACAGTCCCCGAGAAG
TTGGGGGGAGGGGTCGGCAATTGATCCGGTGCCTAGAGAAGGTGGCGCGGGGTAAACTGGGAAAGTGATG
TCGTGTACTGGCTCCGCCTTTTTCCCGAGGGTGGGGGAGAACCGTATATAAGTGCAGTAGTCGCCGTGAA
CGTTCTTTTTCGCAACGGGTTTGCCGCCAGAACACAGGTAAGTGCCGTGTGTGGTTCCCGCGGGCCTGGC
CTCTTTACGGGTTATGGCCCTTGCGTGCCTTGAATTACTTCCACCTGGCTGCAGTACGTGATTCTTGATC
CCGAGCTTCGGGTTGGAAGTGGGTGGGAGAGTTCGAGGCCTTGCGCTTAAGGAGCCCCTTCGCCTCGTGC
TTGAGTTGAGGCCTGGCCTGGGCGCTGGGGCCGCCGCGTGCGAATCTGGTGGCACCTTCGCGCCTGTCTC
GCTGCTTTCGATAAGTCTCTAGCCATTTAAAATTTTTGATGACCTGCTGCGACGCTTTTTTTCTGGCAAG
ATAGTCTTGTAAATGCGGGCCAAGATCTGCACACTGGTATTTCGGTTTTTGGGGCCGCGGGCGGCGACGG
GGCCCGTGCGTCCCAGCGCACATGTTCGGCGAGGCGGGGCCTGCGAGCGCGGCCACCGAGAATCGGACGG
GGGTAGTCTCAAGCTGGCCGGCCTGCTCTGGTGCCTGGCCTCGCGCCGCCGTGTATCGCCCCGCCCTGGG
CGGCAAGGCTGGCCCGGTCGGCACCAGTTGCGTGAGCGGAAAGATGGCCGCTTCCCGGCCCTGCTGCAGG
GAGCTCAAAATGGAGGACGCGGCGCTCGGGAGAGCGGGCGGGTGAGTCACCCACACAAAGGAAAAGGGCC
TTTCCGTCCTCAGCCGTCGCTTCATGTGACTCCACGGAGTACCGGGCGCCGTCCAGGCACCTCGATTAGT
TCTCGAGCTTTTGGAGTACGTCGTCTTTAGGTTGGGGGGAGGGGTTTTATGCGATGGAGTTTCCCCACAC
TGAGTGGGTGGAGACTGAAGTTAGGCCAGCTTGGCACTTGATGTAATTCTCCTTGGAATTTGCCCTTTTT
GAGTTTGGATCTTGGTTCATTCTCAAGCCTCAGACAGTGGTTCAAAGTTTTTTTCTTCCATTTCAGGTGT
CGTGACGTACGGCCACCATGACCGAGTACAAGCCCACGGTGCGCCTCGCCACCCGCGACGACGTCCCCAG
GGCCGTACGCACCCTCGCCGCCGCGTTCGCCGACTACCCCGCCACGCGCCACACCGTCGATCCGGACCGC
CACATCGAGCGGGTCACCGAGCTGCAAGAACTCTTCCTCACGCGCGTCGGGCTCGACATCGGCAAGGTGT
GGGTCGCGGACGACGGCGCCGCCGTGGCGGTCTGGACCACGCCGGAGAGCGTCGAAGCGGGGGCGGTGTT
CGCCGAGATCGGCCCGCGCATGGCCGAGTTGAGCGGTTCCCGGCTGGCCGCGCAGCAACAGATGGAAGGC
CTCCTGGCGCCGCACCGGCCCAAGGAGCCCGCGTGGTTCCTGGCCACCGTCGGAGTCTCGCCCGACCACC
AGGGCAAGGGTCTGGGCAGCGCCGTCGTGCTCCCCGGAGTGGAGGCGGCCGAGCGCGCCGGGGTGCCCGC
CTTCCTGGAGACCTCCGCGCCCCGCAACCTCCCCTTCTACGAGCGGCTCGGCTTCACCGTCACCGCCGAC
GTCGAGGTGCCCGAAGGACCGCGCACCTGGTGCATGACCCGCAAGCCCGGTGCCTGAACGCGTTAAGTCG
ACAATCAACCTCTGGATTACAAAATTTGTGAAAGATTGACTGGTATTCTTAACTATGTTGCTCCTTTTAC
GCTATGTGGATACGCTGCTTTAATGCCTTTGTATCATGCTATTGCTTCCCGTATGGCTTTCATTTTCTCC
TCCTTGTATAAATCCTGGTTGCTGTCTCTTTATGAGGAGTTGTGGCCCGTTGTCAGGCAACGTGGCGTGG
TGTGCACTGTGTTTGCTGACGCAACCCCCACTGGTTGGGGCATTGCCACCACCTGTCAGCTCCTTTCCGG
GACTTTCGCTTTCCCCCTCCCTATTGCCACGGCGGAACTCATCGCCGCCTGCCTTGCCCGCTGCTGGACA
GGGGCTCGGCTGTTGGGCACTGACAATTCCGTGGTGTTGTCGGGGAAATCATCGTCCTTTCCTTGGCTGC
TCGCCTGTGTTGCCACCTGGATTCTGCGCGGGACGTCCTTCTGCTACGTCCCTTCGGCCCTCAATCCAGC
GGACCTTCCTTCCCGCGGCCTGCTGCCGGCTCTGCGGCCTCTTCCGCGTCTTCGCCTTCGCCCTCAGACG
AGTCGGATCTCCCTTTGGGCCGCCTCCCCGCGTCGACTTTAAGACCAATGACTTACAAGGCAGCTGTAGA
TCTTAGCCACTTTTTAAAAGAAAAGGGGGGACTGGAAGGGCTAATTCACTCCCAACGAAGACAAGATCTG
CTTTTTGCTTGTACTGGGTCTCTCTGGTTAGACCAGATCTGAGCCTGGGAGCTCTCTGGCTAACTAGGGA
ACCCACTGCTTAAGCCTCAATAAAGCTTGCCTTGAGTGCTTCAAGTAGTGTGTGCCCGTCTGTTGTGTGA
CTCTGGTAACTAGAGATCCCTCAGACCCTTTTAGTCAGTGTGGAAAATCTCTAGCAGTACGTATAGTAGT
TCATGTCATCTTATTATTCAGTATTTATAACTTGCAAAGAAATGAATATCAGAGAGTGAGAGGAACTTGT
TTATTGCAGCTTATAATGGTTACAAATAAAGCAATAGCATCACAAATTTCACAAATAAAGCATTTTTTTC
ACTGCATTCTAGTTGTGGTTTGTCCAAACTCATCAATGTATCTTATCATGTCTGGCTCTAGCTATCCCGC
CCCTAACTCCGCCCATCCCGCCCCTAACTCCGCCCAGTTCCGCCCATTCTCCGCCCCATGGCTGACTAAT
TTTTTTTATTTATGCAGAGGCCGAGGCCGCCTCGGCCTCTGAGCTATTCCAGAAGTAGTGAGGAGGCTTT
TTTGGAGGCCTAGGGACGTACCCAATTCGCCCTATAGTGAGTCGTATTACGCGCGCTCACTGGCCGTCGT
TTTACAACGTCGTGACTGGGAAAACCCTGGCGTTACCCAACTTAATCGCCTTGCAGCACATCCCCCTTTC
GCCAGCTGGCGTAATAGCGAAGAGGCCCGCACCGATCGCCCTTCCCAACAGTTGCGCAGCCTGAATGGCG
AATGGG
[124 nt withheld, positions 3367-3490]
C
[91 nt withheld, positions 3492-3582]
A
[49 nt withheld, positions 3584-3632]
CCTTTGACGTTGGAGTCCACGTTCTTT
[37 nt withheld, positions 3660-3696]
ACCCTATCTCGGTCTATTCTTTTGATTTATAAGGGATTTTGCCGATTTCGGCCTATTGGTTAAAAAATGA
GCTGATTTAACAAAAATTTAACGCGAATTTTAACAAAATATTAACGCTTACAATTTAGGTGGCACTTTTC
GGGGAAATGTGCGCGGAACCCCTATTTGTTTATTTTTCTAAATACATTCAAATATGTATCCGCTCATGAG
ACAATAACCCTGATAAATGCTTCAATAATATTGAAAAAGGAAGAGTATGAGTATTCAACATTTCCGTGTC
GCCCTTATTCCCTTTTTTGCGGCATTTTGCCTTCCTGTTTTTGCTCACCCAGAAACGCTGGTGAAAGTAA
AAGATGCTGAAGATCAGTTGGGTGCACGAGTGGGTTACATCGAACTGGATCTCAACAGCGGTAAGATCCT
TGAGAGTTTTCGCCCCGAAGAACGTTTTCCAATGATGAGCACTTTTAAAGTTCTGCTATGTGGCGCGGTA
TTATCCCGTATTGACGCCGGGCAAGAGCAACTCGGTCGCCGCATACACTATTCTCAGAATGACTTGGTTG
AGTACTCACCAGTCACAGAAAAGCATCTTACGGATGGCATGACAGTAAGAGAATTATGCAGTGCTGCCAT
AACCATGAGTGATAACACTGCGGCCAACTTACTTCTGACAACGATCGGAGGACCGAAGGAGCTAACCGCT
TTTTTGCACAACATGGGGGATCATGTAACTCGCCTTGATCGTTGGGAACCGGAGCTGAATGAAGCCATAC
CAAACGACGAGCGTGACACCACGATGCCTGTAGCAATGGCAACAACGTTGCGCAAACTATTAACTGGCGA
ACTACTTACTCTAGCTTCCCGGCAACAATTAATAGACTGGATGGAGGCGGATAAAGTTGCAGGACCACTT
CTGCGCTCGGCCCTTCCGGCTGGCTGGTTTATTGCTGATAAATCTGGAGCCGGTGAGCGTGGGTCTCGCG
GTATCATTGCAGCACTGGGGCCAGATGGTAAGCCCTCCCGTATCGTAGTTATCTACACGACGGGGAGTCA
GGCAACTATGGATGAACGAAATAGACAGATCGCTGAGATAGGTGCCTCACTGATTAAGCATTGGTAACTG
TCAGACCAAGTTTACTCATATATACTTTAGATTGATTTAAAACTTCATTTTTAATTTAAAAGGATCTAGG
TGAAGATCCTTTTTGATAATCTCATGACCAAAATCCCTTAACGTGAGTTTTCGTTCCACTGAGCGTCAGA
CCCCGTAGAAAAGATCAAAGGATCTTCTTGAGATCCTTTTTTTCTGCGCGTAATCTGCTGCTTGCAAACA
AAAAAACCACCGCTACCAGCGGTGGTTTGTTTGCCGGATCAAGAGCTACCAACTCTTTTTCCGAAGGTAA
CTGGCTTCAGCAGAGCGCAGATACCAAATACTGTTCTTCTAGTGTAGCCGTAGTTAGGCCACCACTTCAA
GAACTCTGTAGCACCGCCTACATACCTCGCTCTGCTAATCCTGTTACCAGTGGCTGCTGCCAGTGGCGAT
AAGTCGTGTCTTACCGGGTTGGACTCAAGACGATAGTTACCGGATAAGGCGCAGCGGTCGGGCTGAACGG
GGGGTTCGTGCACACAGCCCAGCTTGGAGCGAACGACCTACACCGAACTGAGATACCTACAGCGTGAGCT
ATGAGAAAGCGCCACGCTTCCCGAAGGGAGAAAGGCGGACAGGTATCCGGTAAGCGGCAGGGTCGGAACA
GGAGAGCGCACGAGGGAGCTTCCAGGGGGAAACGCCTGGTATCTTTATAGTCCTGTCGGGTTTCGCCACC
TCTGACTTGAGCGTCGATTTTTGTGATGCTCGTCAGGGGGGCGGAGCCTATGGAAAAACGCCAGCAACGC
GGCCTTTTTACGGTTCCTGGCCTTTTGCTGGCCTTTTGCTCACATGTTCTTTCCTGCGTTATCCCCTGAT
TCTGTGGATAACCGTATTACCGCCTTTGAGTGAGCTGATACCGCTCGCCGCAGCCGAACGACCGAGCGCA
GCGAGTCAGTGAGCGAGGAAGCGGAAGAGCGCCCAATACGCAAACCGCCTCTCCCCGCGCGTTGGCCGAT
TCATTAATGCAGCTGGCACGACAGGTTTCCCGACTGGAAAGCGGGCAGTGAGCGCAACGCAATTAATGTG
AGTTAGCTCACTCATTAGGCACCCCAGGCTTTACACTTTATGCTTCCGGCTCGTATGTTGTGTGGAATTG
TGAGCGGATAACAATTTCACACAGGAAACAGCTATGACCATGATTACGCCAAGCGCGCAATTAACCCTCA
CTAAAGGGAACAAAAGCTGGAGCTGCAAGCTTAATGTAGTCTTATGCAATACTCTTGTAGTCTTGCAACA
TGGTAACGATGAGTTAGCAACATGCCTTACAAGGAGAGAAAAAGCACCGTGCATGCCGATTGGTGGAAGT
AAGGTGGTACGATCGTGCCTTATTAGGAAGGCAACAGACGGGTCTGACATGGATTGGACGAACCACTGAA
TTGCCGCATTGCAGAGATATTGTATTTAAGTGCCTAGCTCGATACATAAACGGGTCTCTCTGGTTAGACC
AGATCTGAGCCTGGGAGCTCTCTGGCTAACTAGGGAACCCACTGCTTAAGCCTCAATAAAGCTTGCCTTG
AGTGCTTCAAGTAGTGTGTGCCCGTCTGTTGTGTGACTCTGGTAACTAGAGATCCCTCAGACCCTTTTAG
TCAGTGTGGAAAATCTCTAGCAGTGGCGCCCGAACAGGGACTTGAAAGCGAAAGGGAAACCAGAGGAGCT
CTCTCGACGCAGGACTCGGCTTGCTGAAGCGCGCACGGCAAGAGGCGAGGGGCGGCGACTGGTGAGTACG
CCAAAAATTTTGACTAGCGGAGGCTAGAAGGAGAGAGATGGGTGCGAGAGCGTCAGTATTAAGCGGGGGA
GAATTAGATCGCGATGGGAAAAAATTCGGTTAAGGCCAGGGGGAAAGAAAAAATATAAATTAAAACATAT
AGTATGGGCAAGCAGGGAGCTAGAACGATTCGCAGTTAATCCTGGCCTGTTAGAAACATCAGAAGGCTGT
AGACAAATACTGGGACAGCTACAACCATCCCTTCAGACAGGATCAGAAGAACTTAGATCATTATATAATA
CAGTAGCAACCCTCTATTGTGTGCATCAAAGGATAGAGATAAAAGACACCAAGGAAGCTTTAGACAAGAT
AGAGGAAGAGCAAAACAAAAGTAAGACCACCGCACAGCAAGCGGCCGCTGATCTTCAGACCTGGAGGAGG
AGATATGAGGGACAATTGGAGAAGTGAATTATATAAATATAAAGTAGTAAAAATTGAACCATTAGGAGTA
GCACCCACCAAGGCAAAGAGAAGAGTGGTGCAGAGAGAAAAAAGAGCAGTGGGAATAGGAGCTTTGTTCC
TTGGGTTCTTGGGAGCAGCAGGAAGCACTATGGGCGCAGCGTCAATGACGCTGACGGTACAGGCCAGACA
ATTATTGTCTGGTATAGTGCAGCAGCAGAACAATTTGCTGAGGGCTATTGAGGCGCAACAGCATCTGTTG
CAACTCACAGTCTGGGGCATCAAGCAGCTCCAGGCAAGAATCCTGGCTGTGGAAAGATACCTAAAGGATC
AACAGCTCCTGGGGATTTGGGGTTGCTCTGGAAAACTCATTTGCACCACTGCTGTGCCTTGGAATGCTAG
TTGGAGTAATAAATCTCTGGAACAGATTTGGAATCACACGACCTGGATGGAGTGGGACAGAGAAATTAAC
AATTACACAAGCTTAATACACTCCTTAATTGAAGAATCGCAAAACCAGCAAGAAAAGAATGAACAAGAAT
TATTGGAATTAGATAAATGGGCAAGTTTGTGGAATTGGTTTAACATAACAAATTGGCTGTGGTATATAAA
ATTATTCATAATGATAGTAGGAGGCTTGGTAGGTTTAAGAATAGTTTTTGCTGTACTTTCTATAGTGAAT
AGAGTTAGGCAGGGATATTCACCATTATCGTTTCAGACCCACCTCCCAACCCCGAGGGGACCCAGAGAGG
GCCTATTTCCCATGATTCCTTCATATTTGCATATACGATACAAGGCTGTTAGAGAGATAATTAGAATTAA
TTTGACTGTAAACACAAAGATATTAGTACAAAATACGTGACGTAGAAAGTAATAATTTCTTGGGTAGTTT
GCAGTTTTAAAATTATGTTTTAAAATGGACTATCATATGCTTACCGTAACTTGAAAGTATTTCGATTTCT
TGGCTTTATATATCTTGTGGAAAGGACGAAACACCGGGGTGGGCACTCCACCAACAGTTTTAGAGCTAGA
AATAGCAAGTTAAAATAAGGCTAGTCCGTTATCAACTTGAAAAAGTGGCACCGAGTCGGTGCTTTTTTAA
GCTTGGCGTAACTAGATCTTGAGACAAATGGCAGTATTCATCCACAATTTTAAAAGAAAAGGGGGGATTG
GGGGGTACAGTGCAGGGGAAAGAATAGTAGACATAATAGCAACAGACATACAAACTAAAGAATTACAAAA
ACAAATTACAAAAATTCAAAATTTTCGGGTTTATTACAGGGACAGCAGAGATCCACTTTGGCGCCGGCTC
GAGGGGG
