>Addgene plasmid #77295 | PRKAG3 gRNA (BRDN0001145578) | depositor partial sequence | sequence record 144755 | Target Sequence
GGGTGGGCACTCCACCAACA
