>Addgene plasmid #77295 | PRKAG3 gRNA (BRDN0001145578) | addgene partial sequence | sequence record 187481 | hU6-F
GTAGAAAGTAATAATTTCTTGGGTAGTTTGCAGTTTTAAAATTATGTTTTAAAATGGACTATCATATGCT
TACCGTAACTTGAAAGTATTTCGATTTCTTGGCTTTATATATCTTGTGGAAAGGACGAAACACCGGGGTG
GGCACTCCACCAACAGTTTTAGAGCTAGAAATAGCAAGTTAAAATAAGGCTAGTCCGTTATCAACTTGAA
AAAGTGGCACCGAGTCGGTGCTTTTTTAAGCTTGGCGTAACTAGATCTTGAGACAAATGGCAGTATTCAT
CCACAATTTTAAAAGAAAAGGGGGGATTGGGGGGTACAGTGCAGGGGAAAGAATAGTAGACATAATAGCA
ACAGACATACAAACTAAAGAATTACAAAAACAAATTACAAAAATTCAAAATTTTCGGGTTTATTACAGGG
ACAGCAGAGATCCACTTTGGCGCCGGCTCGAGGGGGCCCGGGTGCAAAGATGGATAAAGTTTTAAACAGA
GAGGAATCTTTGCAGCTAATGGACCTTCTAGGTCTTGAAAGGAGTGGGAATTGGCTCCGGTGCCCGTCAG
TGGGCAGAGC
